>Addgene plasmid #212714 | pET24a-NUbo-E3(48)-His6 | addgene full sequence | sequence record 418757 | Addgene NGS Result
TGGCGAATGGG
[124 nt withheld, positions 12-135]
C
[91 nt withheld, positions 137-227]
A
[49 nt withheld, positions 229-277]
CCTTTGACGTTGGAGTCCACGTTCTTT
[37 nt withheld, positions 305-341]
ACCCTATCTCGGTCTATTCTTTTGATTTATAAGGGATTTTGCCGATTTCGGCCTATTGGTTAAAAAATGA
GCTGATTTAACAAAAATTTAACGCGAATTTTAACAAAATATTAACGCTTACAATTTAGGTGGCACTTTTC
GGGGAAATGTGCGCGGAACCCCTATTTGTTTATTTTTCTAAATACATTCAAATATGTATCCGCTCATGAA
TTAATTCTTAGAAAAACTCATCGAGCATCAAATGAAACTGCAATTTATTCATATCAGGATTATCAATACC
ATATTTTTGAAAAAGCCGTTTCTGTAATGAAGGAGAAAACTCACCGAGGCAGTTCCATAGGATGGCAAGA
TCCTGGTATCGGTCTGCGATTCCGACTCGTCCAACATCAATACAACCTATTAATTTCCCCTCGTCAAAAA
TAAGGTTATCAAGTGAGAAATCACCATGAGTGACGACTGAATCCGGTGAGAATGGCAAAAGTTTATGCAT
TTCTTTCCAGACTTGTTCAACAGGCCAGCCATTACGCTCGTCATCAAAATCACTCGCATCAACCAAACCG
TTATTCATTCGTGATTGCGCCTGAGCGAGACGAAATACGCGATCGCTGTTAAAAGGACAATTACAAACAG
GAATCGAATGCAACCGGCGCAGGAACACTGCCAGCGCATCAACAATATTTTCACCTGAATCAGGATATTC
TTCTAATACCTGGAATGCTGTTTTCCCGGGGATCGCAGTGGTGAGTAACCATGCATCATCAGGAGTACGG
ATAAAATGCTTGATGGTCGGAAGAGGCATAAATTCCGTCAGCCAGTTTAGTCTGACCATCTCATCTGTAA
CATCATTGGCAACGCTACCTTTGCCATGTTTCAGAAACAACTCTGGCGCATCGGGCTTCCCATACAATCG
ATAGATTGTCGCACCTGATTGCCCGACATTATCGCGAGCCCATTTATACCCATATAAATCAGCATCCATG
TTGGAATTTAATCGCGGCCTAGAGCAAGACGTTTCCCGTTGAATATGGCTCATAACACCCCTTGTATTAC
TGTTTATGTAAGCAGACAGTTTTATTGTTCATGACCAAAATCCCTTAACGTGAGTTTTCGTTCCACTGAG
CGTCAGACCCCGTAGAAAAGATCAAAGGATCTTCTTGAGATCCTTTTTTTCTGCGCGTAATCTGCTGCTT
GCAAACAAAAAAACCACCGCTACCAGCGGTGGTTTGTTTGCCGGATCAAGAGCTACCAACTCTTTTTCCG
AAGGTAACTGGCTTCAGCAGAGCGCAGATACCAAATACTGTCCTTCTAGTGTAGCCGTAGTTAGGCCACC
ACTTCAAGAACTCTGTAGCACCGCCTACATACCTCGCTCTGCTAATCCTGTTACCAGTGGCTGCTGCCAG
TGGCGATAAGTCGTGTCTTACCGGGTTGGACTCAAGACGATAGTTACCGGATAAGGCGCAGCGGTCGGGC
TGAACGGGGGGTTCGTGCACACAGCCCAGCTTGGAGCGAACGACCTACACCGAACTGAGATACCTACAGC
GTGAGCTATGAGAAAGCGCCACGCTTCCCGAAGGGAGAAAGGCGGACAGGTATCCGGTAAGCGGCAGGGT
CGGAACAGGAGAGCGCACGAGGGAGCTTCCAGGGGGAAACGCCTGGTATCTTTATAGTCCTGTCGGGTTT
CGCCACCTCTGACTTGAGCGTCGATTTTTGTGATGCTCGTCAGGGGGGCGGAGCCTATGGAAAAACGCCA
GCAACGCGGCCTTTTTACGGTTCCTGGCCTTTTGCTGGCCTTTTGCTCACATGTTCTTTCCTGCGTTATC
CCCTGATTCTGTGGATAACCGTATTACCGCCTTTGAGTGAGCTGATACCGCTCGCCGCAGCCGAACGACC
GAGCGCAGCGAGTCAGTGAGCGAGGAAGCGGAAGAGCGCCTGATGCGGTATTTTCTCCTTACGCATCTGT
GCGGTATTTCACACCGCAATGGTGCACTCTCAGTACAATCTGCTCTGATGCCGCATAGTTAAGCCAGTAT
ACACTCCGCTATCGCTACGTGACTGGGTCATGGCTGCGCCCCGACACCCGCCAACACCCGCTGACGCGCC
CTGACGGGCTTGTCTGCTCCCGGCATCCGCTTACAGACAAGCTGTGACCGTCTCCGGGAGCTGCATGTGT
CAGAGGTTTTCACCGTCATCACCGAAACGCGCGAGGCAGCTGCGGTAAAGCTCATCAGCGTGGTCGTGAA
GCGATTCACAGATGTCTGCCTGTTCATCCGCGTCCAGCTCGTTGAGTTTCTCCAGAAGCGTTAATGTCTG
GCTTCTGATAAAGCGGGCCATGTTAAGGGCGGTTTTTTCCTGTTTGGTCACTGATGCCTCCGTGTAAGGG
GGATTTCTGTTCATGGGGGTAATGATACCGATGAAACGAGAGAGGATGCTCACGATACGGGTTACTGATG
ATGAACATGCCCGGTTACTGGAACGTTGTGAGGGTAAACAACTGGCGGTATGGATGCGGCGGGACCAGAG
AAAAATCACTCAGGGTCAATGCCAGCGCTTCGTTAATACAGATGTAGGTGTTCCACAGGGTAGCCAGCAG
CATCCTGCGATGCAGATCCGGAACATAATGGTGCAGGGCGCTGACTTCCGCGTTTCCAGACTTTACGAAA
CACGGAAACCGAAGACCATTCATGTTGTTGCTCAGGTCGCAGACGTTTTGCAGCAGCAGTCGCTTCACGT
TCGCTCGCGTATCGGTGATTCATTCTGCTAACCAGTAAGGCAACCCCGCCAGCCTAGCCGGGTCCTCAAC
GACAGGAGCACGATCATGCGCACCCGTGGGGCCGCCATGCCGGCGATAATGGCCTGCTTCTCGCCGAAAC
GTTTGGTGGCGGGACCAGTGACGAAGGCTTGAGCGAGGGCGTGCAAGATTCCGAATACCGCAAGCGACAG
GCCGATCATCGTCGCGCTCCAGCGAAAGCGGTCCTCGCCGAAAATGACCCAGAGCGCTGCCGGCACCTGT
CCTACGAGTTGCATGATAAAGAAGACAGTCATAAGTGCGGCGACGATAGTCATGCCCCGCGCCCACCGGA
AGGAGCTGACTGGGTTGAAGGCTCTCAAGGGCATCGGTCGAGATCCCGGTGCCTAATGAGTGAGCTAACT
TACATTAATTGCGTTGCGCTCACTGCCCGCTTTCCAGTCGGGAAACCTGTCGTGCCAGCTGCATTAATGA
ATCGGCCAACGCGCGGGGAGAGGCGGTTTGCGTATTGGGCGCCAGGGTGGTTTTTCTTTTCACCAGTGAG
ACGGGCAACAGCTGATTGCCCTTCACCGCCTGGCCCTGAGAGAGTTGCAGCAAGCGGTCCACGCTGGTTT
GCCCCAGCAGGCGAAAATCCTGTTTGATGGTGGTTAACGGCGGGATATAACATGAGCTGTCTTCGGTATC
GTCGTATCCCACTACCGAGATATCCGCACCAACGCGCAGCCCGGACTCGGTAATGGCGCGCATTGCGCCC
AGCGCCATCTGATCGTTGGCAACCAGCATCGCAGTGGGAACGATGCCCTCATTCAGCATTTGCATGGTTT
GTTGAAAACCGGACATGGCACTCCAGTCGCCTTCCCGTTCCGCTATCGGCTGAATTTGATTGCGAGTGAG
ATATTTATGCCAGCCAGCCAGACGCAGACGCGCCGAGACAGAACTTAATGGGCCCGCTAACAGCGCGATT
TGCTGGTGACCCAATGCGACCAGATGCTCCACGCCCAGTCGCGTACCGTCTTCATGGGAGAAAATAATAC
TGTTGATGGGTGTCTGGTCAGAGACATCAAGAAATAACGCCGGAACATTAGTGCAGGCAGCTTCCACAGC
AATGGCATCCTGGTCATCCAGCGGATAGTTAATGATCAGCCCACTGACGCGTTGCGCGAGAAGATTGTGC
ACCGCCGCTTTACAGGCTTCGACGCCGCTTCGTTCTACCATCGACACCACCACGCTGGCACCCAGTTGAT
CGGCGCGAGATTTAATCGCCGCGACAATTTGCGACGGCGCGTGCAGGGCCAGACTGGAGGTGGCAACGCC
AATCAGCAACGACTGTTTGCCCGCCAGTTGTTGTGCCACGCGGTTGGGAATGTAATTCAGCTCCGCCATC
GCCGCTTCCACTTTTTCCCGCGTTTTCGCAGAAACGTGGCTGGCCTGGTTCACCACGCGGGAAACGGTCT
GATAAGAGACACCGGCATACTCTGCGACATCGTATAACGTTACTGGTTTCACATTCACCACCCTGAATTG
ACTCTCTTCCGGGCGCTATCATGCCATACCGCGAAAGGTTTTGCGCCATTCGATGGTGTCCGGGATCTCG
ACGCTCTCCCTTATGCGACTCCTGCATTAGGAAGCAGCCCAGTAGTAGGTTGAGGCCGTTGAGCACCGCC
GCCGCAAGGAATGGTGCATGCAAGGAGATGGCGCCCAACAGTCCCCCGGCCACGGGGCCTGCCACCATAC
CCACGCCGAAACAAGCGCTCATGAGCCCGAAGTGGCGAGCCCGATCTTCCCCATCGGTGATGTCGGCGAT
ATAGGCGCCAGCAACCGCACCTGTGGCGCCGGTGATGCCGGCCACGATGCGTCCGGCGTAGAGGATCGAG
ATCTCGATCCCGCGAAATTAATACGACTCACTATAGGGGAATTGTGAGCGGATAACAATTCCCCTCTAGA
AATAATTTTGTTTAACTTTAAGAAGGAGATATACATATGCAGATTTTCGTCAAGACTTTGACCGGTAAAA
CCGCAACATTGGAAGTTGAATCTTCCGATACCATCGACAACGTTAAGTCGAAAATTCAAGACAAGGAAGG
GATCCCTGGGTCTGGGGCTTACCCATACGATGTTCCTGACTATGCGGGGAATGGTATCCTCTGGCATGAG
ATGTGGCATGAAGGCCTGGAAGAGGCATCTCGTTTGTACTTTGGGGAAAGGAACGTGAAAGGCATGTTTG
AGGTGCTGGAGCCCTTGCATGCTATGATGGAACGGGGCCCCCAGACTCTGAAGGAAACATCCTTTAATCA
GGCCTATGGTCGAGATTTAATGGAGGCCCAAGAGTGGTGCAGGAAGTACATGAAATCAGGGAATGTCAAG
GACCTCCTCCAAGCCTGGGACCTCTATTATCATGTGTTCCGACGAATCTCAAAGACTAGTGAATTGCAAA
GTAATCAGCATCCCTCAGCACAACGCTTATCCGCTACAGGTGTAAACGCACACGGACGTCCTCAGGGCTC
CACGCAGAATGCCTTGAGAAGGACTGGTAGAGTCAATGGAGGTCACCCCGTGACTACTCAGATGGTGGAA
ACAGTGCAAAATCTAGCCCCTAACTTACATCCTGAGCAAATTAGGTATAGTTTGGAAAACACAGGCTCAG
TCGAGGAAACAGTGGAAAGGTACTTGCGTGGTGATGAATTCAGCTTTCCACCTGGGTTTGAGCCCTCCAG
GGCGCCAATGGGGGCCAATGCGGCTGTTGATAATAACGCTGCTGGTGGCGGAGAGTTTAACGATCCCAGA
AAGAAGAACATGATTTGCGCTGAGAATCTACTCGATAAATTCCATGTGGATCTCAATGAAGATATGAGTA
ACTTAAGCTTTAAGGACTTAGACATTGAAGAGAGAAAGAGATTGTTGGTTTGGCAAGCCAGAAAGAATTT
GGAGACAAAATTGCAAAGTGATAAAGATTTGCAAAGTTTGCTGACTCTCGAGCACCACCACCACCACCAC
TGAGATCCGGCTGCTAACAAAGCCCGAAAGGAAGCTGAGTTGGCTGCTGCCACCGCTGAGCAATAACTAG
CATAACCCCTTGGGGCCTCTAAACGGGTCTTGAGGGGTTTTTTGCTGAAAGGAGGAACTATATCCGGAT
Features (pLannotate 1.2.2; 22 found; start..end, strand, type, name):
     12..440     +  rep_origin     f1 ori (sequence partly withheld): f1 bacteriophage origin of replication; arrow indicates direction of (+) strand synthesis
    493..550     +  promoter       AmpR promoter (fragment): bla
    559..1374    -  CDS            KanR: aminoglycoside phosphotransferase; aph(3')-Ia; confers resistance to kanamycin in bacteria or G418 (Geneticin®) in eukaryotes
   1496..2084    +  rep_origin     ori: high-copy-number ColE1/pMB1/pBR322/pUC origin of replication
   2270..2409    -  misc_feature   bom: basis of mobility region from pBR322
   2511..2702    -  CDS            rop: Rop protein, which maintains plasmids at low copy number; rop
   2719..3099    +  CDS            YPB1_ECOLX: Protein predicted: Swiss-Prot protein existence level 4. From Escherichia coli.
   3171..3462    -  CDS            TcR (fragment): tetracycline efflux protein; tet; confers resistance to tetracycline
   3477..3498    -  protein_bind   CAP binding site: CAP binding activates transcription in the presence of cAMP. E. coli catabolite activator protein
   3511..4593    -  CDS            lacI: lac repressor; lacI; The lac repressor binds to the lac operator to inhibit transcription in E. coli. This inhibition can be relieved by adding lactose or isopropyl-β-D-thiogalactopyranoside (IPTG).
   4594..4671    -  promoter       lacI promoter: lacI
   4679..4958    -  CDS            TcR (fragment): tetracycline efflux protein; tet; confers resistance to tetracycline
   4980..4998    +  promoter       T7 promoter: promoter for bacteriophage T7 RNA polymerase
   4999..5023    +  protein_bind   lac operator: The lac repressor binds to the lac operator to inhibit transcription in E. coli. This inhibition can be relieved by adding lactose or isopropyl-β-D-thiogalactopyranoside (IPTG). lac repressor encoded by lacI
   5038..5060    +  RBS            RBS: efficient ribosome binding site from bacteriophage T7 gene 10 (Olins and Rangwala, 1989)
   5068..5178    +  CDS            ubiquitin (fragment): Saccharomyces cerevisiae ubiquitin
   5191..5219    +  CDS            3xHA (fragment): three tandem HA epitope tags
   5227..5505    +  CDS            FRB*: T2098L mutant of FKBP-rapamycin binding domain of human FRAP binds synthetic ligands such as AP21967
   5518..6057    +  CDS            CUE1 (fragment): CUE1_YEAST - Also known as KIS4. Experimental evidence at protein level: Swiss-Prot protein existence level 1. Component of the endoplasmic reticulum-associated protein degradation (ERAD) pathway. Recruits the soluble ubiquitin-conjugating enzyme UBC7 to the cytoplasmic face of the endoplasmic reticulum membrane where it functions in degradation of misfolded or regulated proteins localized in the endoplasmic reticulum (ER) lumen or membrane via the ubiquitin-proteasome system. Targets the E2 conjugating enzyme UBC7 to the DOA10 ubiquitin ligase complex, which is part of the ERAD-C pathway resp
   6064..6081    +  CDS            9xHis (fragment): 9xHis affinity tag
   6091..6140    +  CDS            SET1 (fragment): solubility-enhancement tag derived from T7 phage gene 10B
   6148..6195    +  terminator     T7 terminator: transcription terminator for bacteriophage T7 RNA polymerase
