[The description below was written by a language model from this plasmid's Addgene catalogue record and pLannotate feature annotations shown in this document.]
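Description:
pET24a-NUbo-E3(48)-His6 is a 6.2 kb bacterial expression plasmid built on the pET24a backbone for producing a recombinant component of the Ubiquiton system, an inducible, linkage-specific polyubiquitylation tool. It is selected with kanamycin through the aph(3')-Ia gene and replicates from a ColE1/pMB1-type origin. The backbone also carries the bom and rop elements, an f1 phage origin, and short remnants annotated as tetracycline-resistance and bla promoter fragments, which are leftover backbone sequence rather than functional markers. The catalogue lists the plasmid as high copy, although rop is normally associated with lower copy number.

Expression follows the standard pET arrangement. A T7 promoter with an adjacent lac operator and the T7 gene 10 ribosome binding site drives the open reading frame, a T7 terminator closes it, and the plasmid-borne lacI gene supplies repressor. Transcription therefore requires a host that provides T7 RNA polymerase and is induced with IPTG.

The annotated coding region begins with a fragment of S. cerevisiae ubiquitin, which corresponds to the N-terminal "NUbo" fusion named in the record. This is followed by a short HA epitope segment, the human FRB* domain (the T2098L mutant of the FKBP-rapamycin binding domain) and a large fragment of yeast Cue1, the protein that recruits the E2 enzyme Ubc7. It ends in a C-terminal histidine tag for affinity purification. A short T7 gene 10B-like match annotated after the His tag is probably vector sequence downstream of the reading frame.

The FRB domain suggests rapamycin-type induced dimerisation with a partner protein, and the "(48)" suggests K48-linked chains, but the record does not explicitly define either. The purified protein would presumably serve in in vitro ubiquitylation assays.
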