Addgene plasmid #212714: pET24a-NUbo-E3(48)-His6
Purpose: Bacterial expression of NUbo-E3(48)-His6
Depositing lab: Helle Ulrich. Depositing organization: Institut fuer Molekulare Biologie (IMB Mainz). Publication: Ubiquiton-An inducible, linkage-specific polyubiquitylation tool. Renz C, Asimaki E, Meister C, Albanese V, Petriukov K, Krapoth NC, Wegmann S, Wollscheid HP, Wong RP, Fulzele A, Chen JX, Leon S, Ulrich HD. Mol Cell. 2024 Jan 18;84(2):386-400.e11. doi: 10.1016/j.molcel.2023.11.016. Epub 2023 Dec 15. PubMed 38103558.
Backbone
  Vector backbone: pET24a
  Vector type: Bacterial Expression
Growth in bacteria
  Bacterial resistance: Kanamycin, 50 μg/mL
  Growth temperature: 37°C
  Growth strain: Top10
  Copy number: High Copy
Gene/Insert
  Gene/Insert name: E3(48)
  Species: H. sapiens (human), S. cerevisiae (budding yeast)
  Tag / fusion protein: NUbo (N terminal on insert); 6xHis (C terminal on insert)
  Cloning method: Restriction Enzyme; 5′ cloning site unknown (unknown if destroyed)
Terms and licenses: Academic/Nonprofit Terms; Industry Terms: Not Available to Industry
Depositor comments: pHU3231
How to cite: pET24a-NUbo-E3(48)-His6 was a gift from Helle Ulrich (Addgene plasmid # 212714 ; http://n2t.net/addgene:212714 ; RRID:Addgene_212714)
